Addgene plasmid #142740: TFORF1161
Purpose: Lentiviral vector for overexpressing transcription factor ORFs with unique 24-bp barcodes. Barcodes facilitate identification of transcription factors in pooled screens.
Depositing lab: Feng Zhang. Depositing organization: Broad Institute. Publication: A transcription factor atlas of directed differentiation. Joung J, Ma S, Tay T, Geiger-Schuller KR, Kirchgatterer PC, Verdine VK, Guo B, Arias-Garcia MA, Allen WE, Singh A, Kuksenko O, Abudayyeh OO, Gootenberg JS, Fu Z, Macrae RK, Buenrostro JD, Regev A, Zhang F. Cell. 2023 Jan 5;186(1):209-229.e26. doi: 10.1016/j.cell.2022.11.026. PubMed 36608654.
Backbone
  Vector backbone: pLX_TRC317
  Backbone manufacturer: Broad Institute Genetic Perturbation Platform
  Backbone size w/o insert (bp): 8264
  Vector type: Mammalian Expression, Lentiviral
  Selectable markers: Puromycin
Growth in bacteria
  Bacterial resistance: Ampicillin, 100 μg/mL
  Growth temperature: 37°C
  Growth strain: NEB Stable
  Copy number: High Copy
Gene/Insert
  Gene/Insert name: NFKBIL1
  Species: H. sapiens (human)
  Insert size (bp): 1178
  Entrez Gene: NFKBIL1 (a.k.a. IKBL, LST1, NFKBIL)
  Promoter: EF1a
  Cloning method: Unknown
  Sequencing primers: 5′ GGGTGGAGACTGAAGTTAGGCCAG; 3′ CACATAGCGTAAAAGGAGCAACATAG
Terms and licenses: Academic/Nonprofit Terms; Industry Terms: Not Available to Industry
Depositor comments: NM_001144962,ENST00000376146 . The transcription factor ORF portion of this plasmid was synthesized by Genewiz. Please test multiple small colonies in case of plasmid recombination. To make this collection available in a timely manner, a portion of this collection was not fully sequenced by Addgene. If an Addgene verified full plasmid sequence is not available, please contact us prior to placing an order to request the full sequence.
How to cite: TFORF1161 was a gift from Feng Zhang (Addgene plasmid # 142740 ; http://n2t.net/addgene:142740 ; RRID:Addgene_142740)
