[The description below was written by a language model from this plasmid's Addgene catalogue record and pLannotate feature annotations shown in this document.]
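Description:
TFORF1161 is a third-generation-style, self-inactivating lentiviral expression plasmid built on the pLX_TRC317 backbone and carrying the human NFKBIL1 (IKBL) open reading frame. It belongs to a barcoded transcription factor ORF collection. In bacteria it is maintained through a high-copy ColE1/pUC-type origin and selected with ampicillin via the bla gene. An f1 origin and remnants of a lac/lacZα cloning region flanked by T3 and T7 promoters are also present in the backbone. The depositor notes that the plasmid may recombine, a known risk with LTR-containing vectors.

The viral genome is transcribed from an RSV promoter fused to a truncated HIV-1 5' LTR. This is followed by the Ψ packaging signal with a partial gag sequence, the Rev response element for Rev-dependent nuclear export, and a cPPT/CTS element that aids nuclear import of the reverse-transcribed genome. Within the transfer region, an SV40 early promoter drives a puromycin N-acetyltransferase cassette for selection of transduced mammalian cells, and a separate EF-1α promoter drives constitutive expression of NFKBIL1. NFKBIL1 is annotated as a negative regulator of Toll-like receptor, IRF and NF-κB-dependent transcriptional responses. A WPRE downstream of the ORF enhances transcript stability and expression, and the ΔU3 3' LTR renders the integrated provirus self-inactivating. An SV40 polyadenylation signal lies beyond it.

According to the record, each construct in the collection carries a unique 24-bp barcode. The barcode is not annotated in the feature table, so its position is not given. It allows the overexpressed factor to be identified by sequencing in pooled screens, such as those examining transcription factor-directed differentiation.
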