Features (pLannotate 1.2.2; 31 found; start..end, strand, type, name):
      5..231     +  promoter       RSV promoter: Rous sarcoma virus enhancer/promoter
    232..412     +  LTR            5' LTR (truncated): truncated 5' long terminal repeat (LTR) from HIV-1
    459..584     +  misc_feature   HIV-1 Ψ: packaging signal of human immunodeficiency virus type 1
    568..931     +  CDS            HIV-1 gag (fragment): gag protein from human immunodeficiency virus 1; gag
   1077..1310    +  misc_feature   RRE: The Rev response element (RRE) of HIV-1 allows for Rev-dependent mRNA export from the nucleus to the cytoplasm.
   1687..1713    +  CDS            Rev (fragment): human immunodeficiency virus 1 (HIV-1) Rev protein; rev; enhances nuclear export of unspliced and incompletely spliced viral mRNAs
   1720..1743    +  promoter       SV40 promoter (fragment): SV40 early promoter
   1744..1815    +  promoter       SV40 promoter (fragment): SV40 enhancer and early promoter
   1839..1974    +  rep_origin     SV40 ori: SV40 origin of replication
   2020..2616    +  CDS            PuroR (fragment): puromycin N-acetyltransferase; pac from Streptomyces; confers resistance to puromycin
   2665..2782    +  misc_feature   cPPT/CTS: central polypurine tract and central termination sequence of HIV-1
   2847..2913    +  CDS            small t antigen (fragment): SV40 (simian virus 40) small t antigen
   2920..4098    +  promoter       EF-1α promoter: strong constitutive promoter for human elongation factor EF-1α
   4097..5188    +  CDS            NFKBIL1: IKBL1_HUMAN - Also known as IKBL. Experimental evidence at protein level: Swiss-Prot protein existence level 1. Involved in the regulation of innate immune response. Acts as negative regulator of Toll-like receptor and interferon-regulatory factor (IRF) signaling pathways. Contributes to the negative regulation of transcriptional activation of NF-kappa-B target genes in response to endogenous proinflammatory stimuli. From Homo sapiens (Human).
   5204..5257    +  promoter       U6 promoter (fragment): RNA polymerase III promoter for human U6 snRNA
   5299..5887    +  misc_feature   WPRE: woodchuck hepatitis virus posttranscriptional regulatory element
   5938..5957    +  misc_feature   cPPT/CTS (fragment): central polypurine tract and central termination sequence of HIV-1
   5959..6192    +  LTR            3' LTR (ΔU3): self-inactivating 3' long terminal repeat (LTR) from HIV-1
   6270..6391    +  polyA_signal   SV40 poly(A) signal: SV40 polyadenylation signal
   6431..6566    +  rep_origin     SV40 ori: SV40 origin of replication
   6587..6605    -  promoter       T7 promoter: promoter for bacteriophage T7 RNA polymerase
   6613..6768    +  CDS            lacZα (fragment): LacZα fragment of β-galactosidase; lacZ fragment
   6773..7201    +  rep_origin     f1 ori (sequence partly withheld): f1 bacteriophage origin of replication; arrow indicates direction of (+) strand synthesis
   7254..7358    +  promoter       AmpR promoter: bla
   7359..8219    +  CDS            AmpR: β-lactamase; bla; confers resistance to ampicillin, carbenicillin, and related antibiotics
   8390..8978    +  rep_origin     ori: high-copy-number ColE1/pMB1/pBR322/pUC origin of replication
   9161..9253    +  CDS            lacI (fragment): lac repressor; lacI; The lac repressor binds to the lac operator to inhibit transcription in E. coli. This inhibition can be relieved by adding lactose or isopropyl-β-D-thiogalactopyranoside (IPTG).
   9266..9287    +  protein_bind   CAP binding site: CAP binding activates transcription in the presence of cAMP. E. coli catabolite activator protein
   9302..9332    +  promoter       lac promoter: promoter for the E. coli lac operon
   9340..9356    +  protein_bind   lac operator: The lac repressor binds to the lac operator to inhibit transcription in E. coli. This inhibition can be relieved by adding lactose or isopropyl-β-D-thiogalactopyranoside (IPTG). lac repressor encoded by lacI
   9401..9419    +  promoter       T3 promoter: promoter for bacteriophage T3 RNA polymerase
>Addgene plasmid #142740 | TFORF1161 | addgene full sequence | sequence record 395815 | Addgene NGS Result
TTAATGTAGTCTTATGCAATACTCTTGTAGTCTTGCAACATGGTAACGATGAGTTAGCAACATGCCTTAC
AAGGAGAGAAAAAGCACCGTGCATGCCGATTGGTGGAAGTAAGGTGGTACGATCGTGCCTTATTAGGAAG
GCAACAGACGGGTCTGACATGGATTGGACGAACCACTGAATTGCCGCATTGCAGAGATATTGTATTTAAG
TGCCTAGCTCGATACATAAACGGGTCTCTCTGGTTAGACCAGATCTGAGCCTGGGAGCTCTCTGGCTAAC
TAGGGAACCCACTGCTTAAGCCTCAATAAAGCTTGCCTTGAGTGCTTCAAGTAGTGTGTGCCCGTCTGTT
GTGTGACTCTGGTAACTAGAGATCCCTCAGACCCTTTTAGTCAGTGTGGAAAATCTCTAGCAGTGGCGCC
CGAACAGGGACTTGAAAGCGAAAGGGAAACCAGAGGAGCTCTCTCGACGCAGGACTCGGCTTGCTGAAGC
GCGCACGGCAAGAGGCGAGGGGCGGCGACTGGTGAGTACGCCAAAAATTTTGACTAGCGGAGGCTAGAAG
GAGAGAGATGGGTGCGAGAGCGTCAGTATTAAGCGGGGGAGAATTAGATCGCGATGGGAAAAAATTCGGT
TAAGGCCAGGGGGAAAGAAAAAATATAAATTAAAACATATAGTATGGGCAAGCAGGGAGCTAGAACGATT
CGCAGTTAATCCTGGCCTGTTAGAAACATCAGAAGGCTGTAGACAAATACTGGGACAGCTACAACCATCC
CTTCAGACAGGATCAGAAGAACTTAGATCATTATATAATACAGTAGCAACCCTCTATTGTGTGCATCAAA
GGATAGAGATAAAAGACACCAAGGAAGCTTTAGACAAGATAGAGGAAGAGCAAAACAAAAGTAAGACCAC
CGCACAGCAAGCGGCCGCTGATCTTCAGACCTGGAGGAGGAGATATGAGGGACAATTGGAGAAGTGAATT
ATATAAATATAAAGTAGTAAAAATTGAACCATTAGGAGTAGCACCCACCAAGGCAAAGAGAAGAGTGGTG
CAGAGAGAAAAAAGAGCAGTGGGAATAGGAGCTTTGTTCCTTGGGTTCTTGGGAGCAGCAGGAAGCACTA
TGGGCGCAGCGTCAATGACGCTGACGGTACAGGCCAGACAATTATTGTCTGGTATAGTGCAGCAGCAGAA
CAATTTGCTGAGGGCTATTGAGGCGCAACAGCATCTGTTGCAACTCACAGTCTGGGGCATCAAGCAGCTC
CAGGCAAGAATCCTGGCTGTGGAAAGATACCTAAAGGATCAACAGCTCCTGGGGATTTGGGGTTGCTCTG
GAAAACTCATTTGCACCACTGCTGTGCCTTGGAATGCTAGTTGGAGTAATAAATCTCTGGAACAGATTTG
GAATCACACGACCTGGATGGAGTGGGACAGAGAAATTAACAATTACACAAGCTTAATACACTCCTTAATT
GAAGAATCGCAAAACCAGCAAGAAAAGAATGAACAAGAATTATTGGAATTAGATAAATGGGCAAGTTTGT
GGAATTGGTTTAACATAACAAATTGGCTGTGGTATATAAAATTATTCATAATGATAGTAGGAGGCTTGGT
AGGTTTAAGAATAGTTTTTGCTGTACTTTCTATAGTGAATAGAGTTAGGCAGGGATATTCACCATTATCG
TTTCAGACCCACCTCCCAACCCCGAGGGGACCCATGCATTGCATCTCAATTAGTCAGCAACCAGGTGTGG
AAAGTCCCCAGGCTCCCCAGCAGGCAGAAGTATGCAAAGCATGCGTCTCAATTAGTCAGCAACCATAGTC
CCGCCCCTAACTCCGCCCATCCCGCCCCTAACTCCGCCCAGTTCCGCCCATTCTCCGCCCCATGGCTGAC
TAATTTTTTTTATTTATGCAGAGGCCGAGGCCGCCTCGGCCTCTGAGCTATTCCAGAAGTAGTGAGGAGG
CTTTTTTGGAGGCCTAGGCTTTTGCAAAAAGCTTTCTAGAGGTACCACCGGAGCTTACCATGACCGAGTA
CAAGCCCACGGTGCGCCTCGCCACCCGCGACGACGTCCCCAGGGCCGTACGCACCCTCGCCGCCGCGTTC
GCCGACTACCCCGCCACGCGCCACACCGTCGATCCGGACCGCCACATCGAGCGGGTCACCGAGCTGCAAG
AACTCTTCCTCACGCGCGTCGGGCTCGACATCGGCAAGGTGTGGGTCGCGGACGACGGCGCCGCCGTGGC
GGTCTGGACCACGCCGGAGAGCGTCGAAGCGGGGGCGGTGTTCGCCGAGATCGGCCCGCGCATGGCCGAG
TTGAGCGGTTCCCGGCTGGCCGCGCAGCAACAGATGGAAGGCCTCCTGGCGCCGCACCGGCCCAAGGAGC
CCGCGTGGTTCCTGGCCACCGTCGGCGTCTCGCCCGACCACCAGGGCAAGGGTCTGGGCAGCGCCGTCGT
GCTCCCCGGAGTGGAGGCGGCCGAGCGCGCCGGGGTGCCCGCCTTCCTGGAGACCTCCGCGCCCCGCAAC
CTCCCCTTCTACGAGCGGCTCGGCTTCACCGTCACCGCCGACGTCGAGGTGCCCGAAGGACCGCGCACCT
GGTGCATGACCCGCAAGCCCGGTGCCAGTTAACGAATTCTAGATCTTGAGACAAATGGCAGTATTCATCC
ACAATTTTAAAAGAAAAGGGGGGATTGGGGGGTACAGTGCAGGGGAAAGAATAGTAGACATAATAGCAAC
AGACATACAAACTAAAGAATTACAAAAACAAATTACAAAAATTCAAAATTTTCGGGTTTATTACAGGGAC
AGCAGAGATCCACTTTGGCGCCGGCTCGAGGCCTGCAGGTGCAAAGATGGATAAAGTTTTAAACAGAGAG
GAATCTTTGCAGCTAATGGACCTTCTAGGTCTTGAAAGGAGTGGGAATTGGCTCCGGTGCCCGTCAGTGG
GCAGAGCGCACATCGCCCACAGTCCCCGAGAAGTTGGGGGGAGGGGTCGGCAATTGAACCGGTGCCTAGA
GAAGGTGGCGCGGGGTAAACTGGGAAAGTGATGTCGTGTACTGGCTCCGCCTTTTTCCCGAGGGTGGGGG
AGAACCGTATATAAGTGCAGTAGTCGCCGTGAACGTTCTTTTTCGCAACGGGTTTGCCGCCAGAACACAG
GTAAGTGCCGTGTGTGGTTCCCGCGGGCCTGGCCTCTTTACGGGTTATGGCCCTTGCGTGCCTTGAATTA
CTTCCACCTGGCTGCAGTACGTGATTCTTGATCCCGAGCTTCGGGTTGGAAGTGGGTGGGAGAGTTCGAG
GCCTTGCGCTTAAGGAGCCCCTTCGCCTCGTGCTTGAGTTGAGGCCTGGCCTGGGCGCTGGGGCCGCCGC
GTGCGAATCTGGTGGCACCTTCGCGCCTGTCTCGCTGCTTTCGATAAGTCTCTAGCCATTTAAAATTTTT
GATGACCTGCTGCGACGCTTTTTTTCTGGCAAGATAGTCTTGTAAATGCGGGCCAAGATCTGCACACTGG
TATTTCGGTTTTTGGGGCCGCGGGCGGCGACGGGGCCCGTGCGTCCCAGCGCACATGTTCGGCGAGGCGG
GGCCTGCGAGCGCGGCCACCGAGAATCGGACGGGGGTAGTCTCAAGCTGGCCGGCCTGCTCTGGTGCCTG
GCCTCGCGCCGCCGTGTATCGCCCCGCCCTGGGCGGCAAGGCTGGCCCGGTCGGCACCAGTTGCGTGAGC
GGAAAGATGGCCGCTTCCCGGCCCTGCTGCAGGGAGCTCAAAATGGAGGACGCGGCGCTCGGGAGAGCGG
GCGGGTGAGTCACCCACACAAAGGAAAAGGGCCTTTCCGTCCTCAGCCGTCGCTTCATGTGACTCCACGG
AGTACCGGGCGCCGTCCAGGCACCTCGATTAGTTCTCGAGCTTTTGGAGTACGTCGTCTTTAGGTTGGGG
GGAGGGGTTTTATGCGATGGAGTTTCCCCACACTGAGTGGGTGGAGACTGAAGTTAGGCCAGCTTGGCAC
TTGATGTAATTCTCCTTGGAATTTGCCCTTTTTGAGTTTGGATCTTGGTTCATTCTCAAGCCTCAGACAG
TGGTTCAAAGTTTTTTTCTTCCATTTCAGGTGTCGTGAGGCTAGCACCGCCACCATGGCCTCCACTTCCC
GCCGCCAACGCCGAGAACGTCGCTTTCGTCGTTACTTGTCTGCAGGACGGCTGGTCCGGGCCCAGGCCCT
CCTCCAGCGACACCCAGGCCTCGATGTAGATGCTGGGCAGCCCCCACCACTGCACCGGGCCTGTGCCCGC
CACGATGCCCCTGCCCTGTGCCTGCTGCTTCGGCTCGGGGCTGACCCTGCCCACCAGGACCGCCATGGGG
ACACGGCACTGCATGCTGCTGCCCGCCAGGGCCCAGATGCCTACACCGATTTCTTCCTCCCGCTGCTAAG
CCGCTGTCCCTCCGCCATGGGAATAAAGAATAAGGATGGGGAGACCCCTGGCCAAATTTTGGGCTGGGGA
CCCCCCTGGGATTCTGCTGAAGAGGAGGAAGAAGATGATGCCTCCAAGGAGCGGGAATGGAGACAGAAGC
TCCAGGGTGAGCTGGAGGACGAGTGGCAGGAAGTCATGGGGAGGTTTGAAGGTGATGCCTCCCATGAAAC
CCAGGAACCTGAGTCCTTCTCAGCCTGGTCAGATCGCCTGGCCCGGGAACATGCCCAGAAGTGCCAGCAG
CAGCAGCGAGAAGCAGAGGGATCCCGTCGACCCCCACGTGCTGAGGGCTCCAGCCAGAGCTGGCGACAGC
AGGAGGAGGAGCAGCGGCTCTTCAGGGAGCGAGCCCGGGCCAAGGAGGAAGAGCTGCGTGAGAGCCGAGC
CAGGAGGGCGCAGGAGGCTCTAGGGGACCGAGAACCCAAGCCAACCAGGGCCGGGCCCAGGGAAGAGCAC
CCCAGAGGAGCGGGGAGGGGCAGCCTCTGGCGATTTGGTGATGTGCCCTGGCCCTGCCCTGGGGGAGGGG
ACCCAGAGGCCATGGCTGCAGCCCTGGTGGCCAGGGGCCCCCCTTTGGAGGAACAGGGGGCTCTGAGGAG
GTACTTGAGGGTCCAGCAGGTCCGCTGGCACCCTGACCGCTTCCTGCAGCGATTCCGAAGCCAGATTGAG
ACCTGGGAGCTGGGCCGTGTGATGGGAGCAGTGACAGCCCTTTCTCAGGCCCTGAATCGCCATGCAGAGG
CCCTCAAGTAGTAATGAACTAGTCCGTAACTTGAAAGTATTTCGATTTCTTGGCTTTATATATCTTGTGG
AAAGGACGAGTACGATTTCCCGCCTTAGCTAAGACGCGTTAAGTCGACAATCAACCTCTGGATTACAAAA
TTTGTGAAAGATTGACTGGTATTCTTAACTATGTTGCTCCTTTTACGCTATGTGGATACGCTGCTTTAAT
GCCTTTGTATCATGCTATTGCTTCCCGTATGGCTTTCATTTTCTCCTCCTTGTATAAATCCTGGTTGCTG
TCTCTTTATGAGGAGTTGTGGCCCGTTGTCAGGCAACGTGGCGTGGTGTGCACTGTGTTTGCTGACGCAA
CCCCCACTGGTTGGGGCATTGCCACCACCTGTCAGCTCCTTTCCGGGACTTTCGCTTTCCCCCTCCCTAT
TGCCACGGCGGAACTCATCGCCGCCTGCCTTGCCCGCTGCTGGACAGGGGCTCGGCTGTTGGGCACTGAC
AATTCCGTGGTGTTGTCGGGGAAATCATCGTCCTTTCCTTGGCTGCTCGCCTGTGTTGCCACCTGGATTC
TGCGCGGGACGTCCTTCTGCTACGTCCCTTCGGCCCTCAATCCAGCGGACCTTCCTTCCCGCGGCCTGCT
GCCGGCTCTGCGGCCTCTTCCGCGTCTTCGCCTTCGCCCTCAGACGAGTCGGATCTCCCTTTGGGCCGCC
TCCCCGCGTCGACTTTAAGACCAATGACTTACAAGGCAGCTGTAGATCTTAGCCACTTTTTAAAAGAAAA
GGGGGGACTGGAAGGGCTAATTCACTCCCAACGAAGACAAGATCTGCTTTTTGCTTGTACTGGGTCTCTC
TGGTTAGACCAGATCTGAGCCTGGGAGCTCTCTGGCTAACTAGGGAACCCACTGCTTAAGCCTCAATAAA
GCTTGCCTTGAGTGCTTCAAGTAGTGTGTGCCCGTCTGTTGTGTGACTCTGGTAACTAGAGATCCCTCAG
ACCCTTTTAGTCAGTGTGGAAAATCTCTAGCAGTACGTATAGTAGTTCATGTCATCTTATTATTCAGTAT
TTATAACTTGCAAAGAAATGAATATCAGAGAGTGAGAGGAACTTGTTTATTGCAGCTTATAATGGTTACA
AATAAAGCAATAGCATCACAAATTTCACAAATAAAGCATTTTTTTCACTGCATTCTAGTTGTGGTTTGTC
CAAACTCATCAATGTATCTTATCATGTCTGGCTCTAGCTATCCCGCCCCTAACTCCGCCCATCCCGCCCC
TAACTCCGCCCAGTTCCGCCCATTCTCCGCCCCATGGCTGACTAATTTTTTTTATTTATGCAGAGGCCGA
GGCCGCCTCGGCCTCTGAGCTATTCCAGAAGTAGTGAGGAGGCTTTTTTGGAGGCCTAGGGACGTACCCA
ATTCGCCCTATAGTGAGTCGTATTACGCGCGCTCACTGGCCGTCGTTTTACAACGTCGTGACTGGGAAAA
CCCTGGCGTTACCCAACTTAATCGCCTTGCAGCACATCCCCCTTTCGCCAGCTGGCGTAATAGCGAAGAG
GCCCGCACCGATCGCCCTTCCCAACAGTTGCGCAGCCTGAATGGCGAATGGG
[124 nt withheld, positions 6773-6896]
C
[91 nt withheld, positions 6898-6988]
A
[49 nt withheld, positions 6990-7038]
CCTTTGACGTTGGAGTCCACGTTCTTT
[37 nt withheld, positions 7066-7102]
ACCCTATCTCGGTCTATTCTTTTGATTTATAAGGGATTTTGCCGATTTCGGCCTATTGGTTAAAAAATGA
GCTGATTTAACAAAAATTTAACGCGAATTTTAACAAAATATTAACGCTTACAATTTAGGTGGCACTTTTC
GGGGAAATGTGCGCGGAACCCCTATTTGTTTATTTTTCTAAATACATTCAAATATGTATCCGCTCATGAG
ACAATAACCCTGATAAATGCTTCAATAATATTGAAAAAGGAAGAGTATGAGTATTCAACATTTCCGTGTC
GCCCTTATTCCCTTTTTTGCGGCATTTTGCCTTCCTGTTTTTGCTCACCCAGAAACGCTGGTGAAAGTAA
AAGATGCTGAAGATCAGTTGGGTGCACGAGTGGGTTACATCGAACTGGATCTCAACAGCGGTAAGATCCT
TGAGAGTTTTCGCCCCGAAGAACGTTTTCCAATGATGAGCACTTTTAAAGTTCTGCTATGTGGCGCGGTA
TTATCCCGTATTGACGCCGGGCAAGAGCAACTCGGTCGCCGCATACACTATTCTCAGAATGACTTGGTTG
AGTACTCACCAGTCACAGAAAAGCATCTTACGGATGGCATGACAGTAAGAGAATTATGCAGTGCTGCCAT
AACCATGAGTGATAACACTGCGGCCAACTTACTTCTGACAACGATCGGAGGACCGAAGGAGCTAACCGCT
TTTTTGCACAACATGGGGGATCATGTAACTCGCCTTGATCGTTGGGAACCGGAGCTGAATGAAGCCATAC
CAAACGACGAGCGTGACACCACGATGCCTGTAGCAATGGCAACAACGTTGCGCAAACTATTAACTGGCGA
ACTACTTACTCTAGCTTCCCGGCAACAATTAATAGACTGGATGGAGGCGGATAAAGTTGCAGGACCACTT
CTGCGCTCGGCCCTTCCGGCTGGCTGGTTTATTGCTGATAAATCTGGAGCCGGTGAGCGTGGGTCTCGCG
GTATCATTGCAGCACTGGGGCCAGATGGTAAGCCCTCCCGTATCGTAGTTATCTACACGACGGGGAGTCA
GGCAACTATGGATGAACGAAATAGACAGATCGCTGAGATAGGTGCCTCACTGATTAAGCATTGGTAACTG
TCAGACCAAGTTTACTCATATATACTTTAGATTGATTTAAAACTTCATTTTTAATTTAAAAGGATCTAGG
TGAAGATCCTTTTTGATAATCTCATGACCAAAATCCCTTAACGTGAGTTTTCGTTCCACTGAGCGTCAGA
CCCCGTAGAAAAGATCAAAGGATCTTCTTGAGATCCTTTTTTTCTGCGCGTAATCTGCTGCTTGCAAACA
AAAAAACCACCGCTACCAGCGGTGGTTTGTTTGCCGGATCAAGAGCTACCAACTCTTTTTCCGAAGGTAA
CTGGCTTCAGCAGAGCGCAGATACCAAATACTGTTCTTCTAGTGTAGCCGTAGTTAGGCCACCACTTCAA
GAACTCTGTAGCACCGCCTACATACCTCGCTCTGCTAATCCTGTTACCAGTGGCTGCTGCCAGTGGCGAT
AAGTCGTGTCTTACCGGGTTGGACTCAAGACGATAGTTACCGGATAAGGCGCAGCGGTCGGGCTGAACGG
GGGGTTCGTGCACACAGCCCAGCTTGGAGCGAACGACCTACACCGAACTGAGATACCTACAGCGTGAGCT
ATGAGAAAGCGCCACGCTTCCCGAAGGGAGAAAGGCGGACAGGTATCCGGTAAGCGGCAGGGTCGGAACA
GGAGAGCGCACGAGGGAGCTTCCAGGGGGAAACGCCTGGTATCTTTATAGTCCTGTCGGGTTTCGCCACC
TCTGACTTGAGCGTCGATTTTTGTGATGCTCGTCAGGGGGGCGGAGCCTATGGAAAAACGCCAGCAACGC
GGCCTTTTTACGGTTCCTGGCCTTTTGCTGGCCTTTTGCTCACATGTTCTTTCCTGCGTTATCCCCTGAT
TCTGTGGATAACCGTATTACCGCCTTTGAGTGAGCTGATACCGCTCGCCGCAGCCGAACGACCGAGCGCA
GCGAGTCAGTGAGCGAGGAAGCGGAAGAGCGCCCAATACGCAAACCGCCTCTCCCCGCGCGTTGGCCGAT
TCATTAATGCAGCTGGCACGACAGGTTTCCCGACTGGAAAGCGGGCAGTGAGCGCAACGCAATTAATGTG
AGTTAGCTCACTCATTAGGCACCCCAGGCTTTACACTTTATGCTTCCGGCTCGTATGTTGTGTGGAATTG
TGAGCGGATAACAATTTCACACAGGAAACAGCTATGACCATGATTACGCCAAGCGCGCAATTAACCCTCA
CTAAAGGGAACAAAAGCTGGAGCTGCAAGC
