>Addgene plasmid #142740 | TFORF1161 | depositor partial sequence | sequence record 280358 | Insert
ACCGCCACCATGGCCTCCACTTCCCGCCGCCAACGCCGAGAACGTCGCTTTCGTCGTTACTTGTCTGCAG
GACGGCTGGTCCGGGCCCAGGCCCTCCTCCAGCGACACCCAGGCCTCGATGTAGATGCTGGGCAGCCCCC
ACCACTGCACCGGGCCTGTGCCCGCCACGATGCCCCTGCCCTGTGCCTGCTGCTTCGGCTCGGGGCTGAC
CCTGCCCACCAGGACCGCCATGGGGACACGGCACTGCATGCTGCTGCCCGCCAGGGCCCAGATGCCTACA
CCGATTTCTTCCTCCCGCTGCTAAGCCGCTGTCCCTCCGCCATGGGAATAAAGAATAAGGATGGGGAGAC
CCCTGGCCAAATTTTGGGCTGGGGACCCCCCTGGGATTCTGCTGAAGAGGAGGAAGAAGATGATGCCTCC
AAGGAGCGGGAATGGAGACAGAAGCTCCAGGGTGAGCTGGAGGACGAGTGGCAGGAAGTCATGGGGAGGT
TTGAAGGTGATGCCTCCCATGAAACCCAGGAACCTGAGTCCTTCTCAGCCTGGTCAGATCGCCTGGCCCG
GGAACATGCCCAGAAGTGCCAGCAGCAGCAGCGAGAAGCAGAGGGATCCCGTCGACCCCCACGTGCTGAG
GGCTCCAGCCAGAGCTGGCGACAGCAGGAGGAGGAGCAGCGGCTCTTCAGGGAGCGAGCCCGGGCCAAGG
AGGAAGAGCTGCGTGAGAGCCGAGCCAGGAGGGCGCAGGAGGCTCTAGGGGACCGAGAACCCAAGCCAAC
CAGGGCCGGGCCCAGGGAAGAGCACCCCAGAGGAGCGGGGAGGGGCAGCCTCTGGCGATTTGGTGATGTG
CCCTGGCCCTGCCCTGGGGGAGGGGACCCAGAGGCCATGGCTGCAGCCCTGGTGGCCAGGGGCCCCCCTT
TGGAGGAACAGGGGGCTCTGAGGAGGTACTTGAGGGTCCAGCAGGTCCGCTGGCACCCTGACCGCTTCCT
GCAGCGATTCCGAAGCCAGATTGAGACCTGGGAGCTGGGCCGTGTGATGGGAGCAGTGACAGCCCTTTCT
CAGGCCCTGAATCGCCATGCAGAGGCCCTCAAGTAGTAATGAACTAGTCCGTAACTTGAAAGTATTTCGA
TTTCTTGGCTTTATATATCTTGTGGAAAGGACGAGTACGATTTCCCGCCTTAGCTAAG
