>Addgene plasmid #142740 | TFORF1161 | depositor partial sequence | sequence record 280359 | Barcode
GTACGATTTCCCGCCTTAGCTAAG
